Addgene plasmid #80808: pME-nlsGFP-P2A
Purpose: nuclear localization signal fused to N-terminus of GFP (nlsGFP) without stop codon, followed by P2A
Depositing lab: Philip Washbourne. Depositing organization: University of Oregon. Publication: A MultiSite Gateway Toolkit for Rapid Cloning of Vertebrate Expression Constructs with Diverse Research Applications. Fowler DK, Stewart S, Seredick S, Eisen JS, Stankunas K, Washbourne P. PLoS One. 2016 Aug 8;11(8):e0159277. doi: 10.1371/journal.pone.0159277. eCollection 2016. PONE-D-16-19476 PubMed 27500400.
Backbone
  Vector backbone: pDONR221
  Backbone manufacturer: Invitrogen
  Backbone size w/o insert (bp): 2245
  Total vector size (bp): 3412
  Modifications to backbone: nlsGFP P2A
Growth in bacteria
  Bacterial resistance: Kanamycin, 50 μg/mL
  Growth temperature: 37°C
  Growth strain: DH5alpha
  Copy number: Unknown
Gene/Insert
  Gene/Insert name: minimal cytomegalovirus immediate early enhancer/promoter (alt name: CMVmin)
  Insert size (bp): 894
  Cloning method: Gateway Cloning
  Sequencing primers: 5′ M13(20)F; 3′ M13R
Terms and licenses: Academic/Nonprofit Terms; Industry Terms: Not Available to Industry
How to cite: pME-nlsGFP-P2A was a gift from Philip Washbourne (Addgene plasmid # 80808 ; http://n2t.net/addgene:80808 ; RRID:Addgene_80808)
