[The description below was written by a language model from this plasmid's Addgene catalogue record and pLannotate feature annotations shown in this document.]
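Description:
pME-nlsGFP-P2A is a Gateway middle-entry clone built on the Invitrogen pDONR221 backbone, part of a MultiSite Gateway toolkit for assembling vertebrate expression constructs. The 3,412 bp plasmid is propagated in E. coli using a high-copy ColE1/pUC-type origin and selected with kanamycin through the KanR (aminoglycoside phosphotransferase) gene. Other backbone elements include rrnB T1 and T2 terminators upstream of the cloning region, which insulate the insert from read-through transcription, a T7 promoter beyond attL2, and small lacI and lacZα fragments that are vector remnants.

The payload sits between attL1 and attL2, the recombination sites used in LR Clonase reactions to move the cassette into a destination vector together with 5′ and 3′ entry elements. It consists of an EGFP coding sequence carrying an N-terminal nuclear localization signal (stated in the purpose field, though not annotated separately in the feature table), with no stop codon, followed in frame by a porcine teschovirus P2A peptide. Because 2A sequences cause ribosomes to skip a peptide bond, a coding sequence supplied in frame from a 3′ entry clone would be co-translated with nlsGFP but released as a separate protein, so nuclear green fluorescence marks cells expressing that downstream gene. The entry clone has no eukaryotic promoter of its own; expression depends on the promoter provided during the multisite assembly. The catalogue's insert-name field lists a minimal CMV enhancer/promoter, but this conflicts with the plasmid name, the purpose statement and the annotated features, none of which show such an element, so it appears to be a record-entry error.
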