Features (pLannotate 1.2.2; 11 found; start..end, strand, type, name):
    121..213     +  CDS            lacI (fragment): lac repressor; lacI; The lac repressor binds to the lac operator to inhibit transcription in E. coli. This inhibition can be relieved by adding lactose or isopropyl-β-D-thiogalactopyranoside (IPTG).
    268..295     -  terminator     rrnB T2 terminator: transcription terminator T2 from the E. coli rrnB gene
    427..470     +  terminator     rrnB T1 terminator: Escherichia coli rrnB; transcription terminator T1 from the E. coli rrnB gene
    517..553     -  CDS            lacZα (fragment): LacZα fragment of β-galactosidase; lacZ fragment
    569..668     +  protein_bind   attL1: mutant version of attL; recombination site for the Gateway® LR reaction LR Clonase™
    747..1463    +  CDS            EGFP: EGFP is a basic (constitutively fluorescent) green fluorescent protein published in 1996, derived from Aequorea victoria. It is reported to be a rapidly-maturing weak dimer with moderate acid sensitivity.
   1479..1535    +  CDS            P2A: 2A peptide from porcine teschovirus-1 polyprotein Eukaryotic ribosomes fail to insert a peptide bond between the Gly and Pro residues, yielding separate polypeptides.
   1537..1636    -  protein_bind   attL2: mutant version of attL; recombination site for the Gateway® LR reaction LR Clonase™
   1654..1672    -  promoter       T7 promoter: promoter for bacteriophage T7 RNA polymerase
   1806..2615    +  CDS            KanR: aminoglycoside phosphotransferase; aph(3')-Ia; confers resistance to kanamycin in bacteria or G418 (Geneticin®) in eukaryotes
   2762..3350    +  rep_origin     ori: high-copy-number ColE1/pMB1/pBR322/pUC origin of replication
>Addgene plasmid #80808 | pME-nlsGFP-P2A | depositor full sequence | sequence record 156875 | Insert from nlsGFP-P2A pME attB PCR 13 to 907 Backbone from pDONR221 2896 to 651
CTTTCCTGCGTTATCCCCTGATTCTGTGGATAACCGTATTACCGCCTTTGAGTGAGCTGATACCGCTCGC
CGCAGCCGAACGACCGAGCGCAGCGAGTCAGTGAGCGAGGAAGCGGAAGAGCGCCCAATACGCAAACCGC
CTCTCCCCGCGCGTTGGCCGATTCATTAATGCAGCTGGCACGACAGGTTTCCCGACTGGAAAGCGGGCAG
TGAGCGCAACGCAATTAATACGCGTACCGCTAGCCAGGAAGAGTTTGTAGAAACGCAAAAAGGCCATCCG
TCAGGATGGCCTTCTGCTTAGTTTGATGCCTGGCAGTTTATGGCGGGCGTCCTGCCCGCCACCCTCCGGG
CCGTTGCTTCACAACGTTCAAATCCGCTCCCGGCGGATTTGTCCTACTCAGGAGAGCGTTCACCGACAAA
CAACAGATAAAACGAAAGGCCCAGTCTTCCGACTGAGCCTTTCGTTTTATTTGATGCCTGGCAGTTCCCT
ACTCTCGCGTTAACGCTAGCATGGATGTTTTCCCAGTCACGACGTTGTAAAACGACGGCCAGTCTTAAGC
TCGGGCCCCAAATAATGATTTTATTTTGACTGATAGTGACCTGTTCGTTGCAACAAATTGATGAGCAATG
CTTTTTTATAATGCCAACTTTGTACAAAAAAGCAGGCTGCCACCATGGCTCCAAAGAAGAAGCGTAAGGT
AAATCGATCGAATTCAAGGCCTCTCGAGCCTCTAGAAGGTGGCGGAATGGTGAGCAAGGGCGAGGAGCTG
TTCACCGGGGTGGTGCCCATCCTGGTCGAGCTGGACGGCGACGTAAACGGCCACAAGTTCAGCGTGTCCG
GCGAGGGCGAGGGCGATGCCACCTACGGCAAGCTGACCCTGAAGTTCATCTGCACCACCGGCAAGCTGCC
CGTGCCCTGGCCCACCCTCGTGACCACCCTGACCTACGGCGTGCAGTGCTTCAGCCGCTACCCCGACCAC
ATGAAGCAGCACGACTTCTTCAAGTCCGCCATGCCCGAAGGCTACGTCCAGGAGCGCACCATCTTCTTCA
AGGACGACGGCAACTACAAGACCCGCGCCGAGGTGAAGTTCGAGGGCGACACCCTGGTGAACCGCATCGA
GCTGAAGGGCATCGACTTCAAGGAGGACGGCAACATCCTGGGGCACAAGCTGGAGTACAACTACAACAGC
CACAACGTCTATATCATGGCCGACAAGCAGAAGAACGGCATCAAGGTGAACTTCAAGATCCGCCACAACA
TCGAGGACGGCAGCGTGCAGCTCGCCGACCACTACCAGCAGAACACCCCCATCGGCGACGGCCCCGTGCT
GCTGCCCGACAACCACTACCTGAGCACCCAGTCCGCCCTGAGCAAAGACCCCAACGAGAAGCGCGATCAC
ATGGTCCTGCTGGAGTTCGTGACCGCCGCCGGGATCACTCTCGGCATGGACGAGCTGTACAAGGGATCGG
GATCCGGAGCCACGAACTTCTCTCTGTTAAAGCAAGCAGGAGACGTGGAAGAAAACCCCGGTCCTTACCC
AGCTTTCTTGTACAAAGTTGGCATTATAAGAAAGCATTGCTTATCAATTTGTTGCAACGAACAGGTCACT
ATCAGTCAAAATAAAATCATTATTTGCCATCCAGCTGATATCCCCTATAGTGAGTCGTATTACATGGTCA
TAGCTGTTTCCTGGCAGCTCTGGCCCGTGTCTCAAAATCTCTGATGTTACATTGCACAAGATAAAAATAT
ATCATCATGAACAATAAAACTGTCTGCTTACATAAACAGTAATACAAGGGGTGTTATGAGCCATATTCAA
CGGGAAACGTCGAGGCCGCGATTAAATTCCAACATGGATGCTGATTTATATGGGTATAAATGGGCTCGCG
ATAATGTCGGGCAATCAGGTGCGACAATCTATCGCTTGTATGGGAAGCCCGATGCGCCAGAGTTGTTTCT
GAAACATGGCAAAGGTAGCGTTGCCAATGATGTTACAGATGAGATGGTCAGACTAAACTGGCTGACGGAA
TTTATGCCTCTTCCGACCATCAAGCATTTTATCCGTACTCCTGATGATGCATGGTTACTCACCACTGCGA
TCCCCGGAAAAACAGCATTCCAGGTATTAGAAGAATATCCTGATTCAGGTGAAAATATTGTTGATGCGCT
GGCAGTGTTCCTGCGCCGGTTGCATTCGATTCCTGTTTGTAATTGTCCTTTTAACAGCGATCGCGTATTT
CGTCTCGCTCAGGCGCAATCACGAATGAATAACGGTTTGGTTGATGCGAGTGATTTTGATGACGAGCGTA
ATGGCTGGCCTGTTGAACAAGTCTGGAAAGAAATGCATAAACTTTTGCCATTCTCACCGGATTCAGTCGT
CACTCATGGTGATTTCTCACTTGATAACCTTATTTTTGACGAGGGGAAATTAATAGGTTGTATTGATGTT
GGACGAGTCGGAATCGCAGACCGATACCAGGATCTTGCCATCCTATGGAACTGCCTCGGTGAGTTTTCTC
CTTCATTACAGAAACGGCTTTTTCAAAAATATGGTATTGATAATCCTGATATGAATAAATTGCAGTTTCA
TTTGATGCTCGATGAGTTTTTCTAATCAGAATTGGTTAATTGGTTGTAACACTGGCAGAGCATTACGCTG
ACTTGACGGGACGGCGCAAGCTCATGACCAAAATCCCTTAACGTGAGTTACGCGTCGTTCCACTGAGCGT
CAGACCCCGTAGAAAAGATCAAAGGATCTTCTTGAGATCCTTTTTTTCTGCGCGTAATCTGCTGCTTGCA
AACAAAAAAACCACCGCTACCAGCGGTGGTTTGTTTGCCGGATCAAGAGCTACCAACTCTTTTTCCGAAG
GTAACTGGCTTCAGCAGAGCGCAGATACCAAATACTGTTCTTCTAGTGTAGCCGTAGTTAGGCCACCACT
TCAAGAACTCTGTAGCACCGCCTACATACCTCGCTCTGCTAATCCTGTTACCAGTGGCTGCTGCCAGTGG
CGATAAGTCGTGTCTTACCGGGTTGGACTCAAGACGATAGTTACCGGATAAGGCGCAGCGGTCGGGCTGA
ACGGGGGGTTCGTGCACACAGCCCAGCTTGGAGCGAACGACCTACACCGAACTGAGATACCTACAGCGTG
AGCTATGAGAAAGCGCCACGCTTCCCGAAGGGAGAAAGGCGGACAGGTATCCGGTAAGCGGCAGGGTCGG
AACAGGAGAGCGCACGAGGGAGCTTCCAGGGGGAAACGCCTGGTATCTTTATAGTCCTGTCGGGTTTCGC
CACCTCTGACTTGAGCGTCGATTTTTGTGATGCTCGTCAGGGGGGCGGAGCCTATGGAAAAACGCCAGCA
ACGCGGCCTTTTTACGGTTCCTGGCCTTTTGCTGGCCTTTTGCTCACATGTT
