>Addgene plasmid #80808 | pME-nlsGFP-P2A | addgene partial sequence | sequence record 161331 | M13-F20 5'-TGTAAAACGACGGCCAGT-3'
ATGATTTTATTTTGACTGATAGTGACCTGTTCGTTGCAACAAATTGATGAGCAATGCTTTTTTATAATGC
CAACTTTGTACAAAAAAGCAGGCTGCCACCATGGCTCCAAAGAAGAAGCGTAAGGTAAATCGATCGAATT
CAAGGCCTCTCGAGCCTCTAGAAGGTGGCGGAATGGTGAGCAAGGGCGAGGAGCTGTTCACCGGGGTGGT
GCCCATCCTGGTCGAGCTGGACGGCGACGTAAACGGCCACAAGTTCAGCGTGTCCGGCGAGGGCGAGGGC
GATGCCACCTACGGCAAGCTGACCCTGAAGTTCATCTGCACCACCGGCAAGCTGCCCGTGCCCTGGCCCA
CCCTCGTGACCACCCTGACCTACGGCGTGCAGTGCTTCAGCCGCTACCCCGACCACATGAAGCAGCACGA
CTTCTTCAAGTCCGCCATGCCCGAAGGCTACGTCCAGGAGCGCACCATCTTCTTCAAGGACGACGGCAAC
TACAAGACCCGCGCCGAGGTGAAGTTCGAGGGCGACACCCTGGTGAACCGCATCGAGCTGAAGGGCATCG
ACTTCAAGGAGGACGGCAACATCCTGGGGCACAAGCTGGAGTACAACTACAACAGCCACAACGTCTATAT
CATGGCCGACAAGCAGAAGAACGGCATCAAGGTGAACTTCAAGATCCGCCACAACATCGAGGACGGCAGC
GTGCAGCTCGCCGACCACTACCAGCAGAACACCCCCATCGGCGACGGCCCCGTGCTGCTGCCCGACAACC
ACTACCTGAGCACCCAGTCCGCCCTGAGCAAAGACCCCAACGAGAAGCGCGATCACATGGTCCTGCTGGA
GTTCGTGACCGCCGCCGG
