>Addgene plasmid #80808 | pME-nlsGFP-P2A | addgene partial sequence | sequence record 161332 | M13-Rev 5'-CAGGAAACAGCTATGACC-3'
TCAGCTGGATGGCAAATAATGATTTTATTTTGACTGATAGTGACCTGTTCGTTGCAACAAATTGATAAGC
AATGCTTTCTTATAATGCCAACTTTGTACAAGAAAGCTGGGTAAGGACCGGGGTTTTCTTCCACGTCTCC
TGCTTGCTTTAACAGAGAGAAGTTCGTGGCTCCGGATCCCGATCCCTTGTACAGCTCGTCCATGCCGAGA
GTGATCCCGGCGGCGGTCACGAACTCCAGCAGGACCATGTGATCGCGCTTCTCGTTGGGGTCTTTGCTCA
GGGCGGACTGGGTGCTCAGGTAGTGGTTGTCGGGCAGCAGCACGGGGCCGTCGCCGATGGGGGTGTTCTG
CTGGTAGTGGTCGGCGAGCTGCACGCTGCCGTCCTCGATGTTGTGGCGGATCTTGAAGTTCACCTTGATG
CCGTTCTTCTGCTTGTCGGCCATGATATAGACGTTGTGGCTGTTGTAGTTGTACTCCAGCTTGTGCCCCA
GGATGTTGCCGTCCTCCTTGAAGTCGATGCCCTTCAGCTCGATGCGGTTCACCAGGGTGTCGCCCTCGAA
CTTCACCTCGGCGCGGGTCTTGTAGTTGCCGTCGTCCTTGAAGAAGATGGTGCGCTCCTGGACGTAGCCT
TCGGGCATGGCGGACTTGAAGAAGTCGTGCTGCTTCATGTGGTCGGGGTAGCGGCTGAAGCACTGCACGC
CGTAGGTCAGGGTGGTCACGAGGGTGGGCCAGGGCACGGGCAGCTTGCCGGTGGTGCAGATGAACTTCAG
GGTCAGCTTGCCGTAGGTGGCATCGCCCTCGCCCTCGCCGGACACGCTGAACTTGTGGCCGTTTACGTCG
C
